>Addgene plasmid #126401 | pGWB14-LYX183 | addgene full sequence | sequence record 247604 | Addgene NGS Result
TCGGTCTTGCCTTGCTCGTCGGTGATGTACTTCACCAGCTCCGCGAAGTCGCTCTTCTTGATGGAGCGCA
TGGGGACGTGCTTGGCAATCACGCGCACCCCCCGGCCGTTTTAGCGGCTAAAAAAGTCATGGCTCTGCCC
TCGGGCGGACCACGCCCATCATGACCTTGCCAAGCTCGTCCTGCTTCTCTTCGATCTTCGCCAGCAGGGC
GAGGATCGTGGCATCACCGAACCGCGCCGTGCGCGGGTCGTCGGTGAGCCAGAGTTTCAGCAGGCCGCCC
AGGCGGCCCAGGTCGCCATTGATGCGGGCCAGCTCGCGGACGTGCTCATAGTCCACGACGCCCGTGATTT
TGTAGCCCTGGCCGACGGCCAGCAGGTAGGCCGACAGGCTCATGCCGGCCGCCGCCGCCTTTTCCTCAAT
CGCTCTTCGTTCGTCTGGAAGGCAGTACACCTTGATAGGTGGGCTGCCCTTCCTGGTTGGCTTGGTTTCA
TCAGCCATCCGCTTGCCCTCATCTGTTACGCCGGCGGTAGCCGGCCAGCCTCGCAGAGCAGGATTCCCGT
TGAGCACCGCCAGGTGCGAATAAGGGACAGTGAAGAAGGAACACCCGCTCGCGGGTGGGCCTACTTCACC
TATCCTGCCCGGCTGACGCCGTTGGATACACCAAGGAAAGTCTACACGAACCCTTTGGCAAAATCCTGTA
TATCGTGCGAAAAAGGATGGATATACCGAAAAAATCGCTATAATGACCCCGAAGCAGGGTTATGCAGCGG
AAAAGCGCCACGCTTCCCGAAGGGAGAAAGGCGGACAGGTATCCGGTAAGCGGCAGGGTCGGAACAGGAG
AGCGCACGAGGGAGCTTCCAGGGGGAAACGCCTGGTATCTTTATAGTCCTGTCGGGTTTCGCCACCTCTG
ACTTGAGCGTCGATTTTTGTGATGCTCGTCAGGGGGGCGGAGCCTATGGAAAAACGCCAGCAACGCGGCC
TTTTTACGGTTCCTGGCCTTTTGCTGGCCTTTTGCTCACATGTTCTTTCCTGCGTTATCCCCTGATTCTG
TGGATAACCGTATTACCGCCTTTGAGTGAGCTGATACCGCTCGCCGCAGCCGAACGACCGAGCGCAGCGA
GTCAGTGAGCGAGGAAGCGGAAGAGCGCCAGAAGGCCGCCAGAGAGGCCGAGCGCGGCCGTGAGGCTTGG
ACGCTAGGGCAGGGCATGAAAAAGCCCGTAGCGGGCTGCTACGGGCGTCTGACGCGGTGGAAAGGGGGAG
GGGATGTTGTCTACATGGCTCTGCTGTAGTGAGTGGGTTGCGCTCCGGCAGCGGTCCTGATCAATCGTCA
CCCTTTCTCGGTCCTTCAACGTTCCTGACAACGAGCCTCCTTTTCGCCAATCCATCGACAATCACCGCGA
GTCCCTGCTCGAACGCTGCGTCCGGACCGGCTTCGTCGAAGGCGTCTATCGCGGCCCGCAACAGCGGCGA
GAGCGGAGCCTGTTCAACGGTGCCGCCGCGCTCGCCGGCATCGCTGTCGCCGGCCTGCTCCTCAAGCACG
GCCCCAACAGTGAAGTAGCTGATTGTCATCAGCGCATTGACGGCGTCCCCGGCCGAAAAACCCGCCTCGC
AGAGGAAGCGAAGCTGCGCGTCGGCCGTTTCCATCTGCGGTGCGCCCGGTCGCGTGCCGGCATGGATGCG
CGCGCCATCGCGGTAGGCGAGCAGCGCCTGCCTGAAGCTGCGGGCATTCCCGATCAGAAATGAGCGCCAG
TCGTCGTCGGCTCTCGGCACCGAATGCGTATGATTCTCCGCCAGCATGGCTTCGGCCAGTGCGTCGAGCA
GCGCCCGCTTGTTCCTGAAGTGCCAGTAAAGCGCCGGCTGCTGAACCCCCAACCGTTCCGCCAGTTTGCG
TGTCGTCAGACCGTCTACGCCGACCTCGTTCAACAGGTCCAGGGCGGCACGGATCACTGTATTCGGCTGC
AACTTTGTCATGCTTGACACTTTATCACTGATAAACATAATATGTCCACCAACTTATCAGTGATAAAGAA
TCCGCGCGTTCAATCGGACCAGCGGAGGCTGGTCCGGAGGCCAGACGTGAAACCCAACATACCCCTGATC
GTAATTCTGAGCACTGTCGCGCTCGACGCTGTCGGCATCGGCCTGATTATGCCGGTGCTGCCGGGCCTCC
TGCGCGATCTGGTTCACTCGAACGACGTCACCGCCCACTATGGCATTCTGCTGGCGCTGTATGCGTTGGT
GCAATTTGCCTGCGCACCTGTGCTGGGCGCGCTGTCGGATCGTTTCGGGCGGCGGCCAATCTTGCTCGTC
TCGCTGGCCGGCGCCAGATCTGGGGAACCCTGTGGTTGGCATGCACATACAAATGGACGAACGGATAAAC
CTTTTCACGCCCTTTTAAATATCCGATTATTCTAATAAACGCTCTTTTCTCTTAGGTTTACCCGCCAATA
TATCCTGTCAAACACTGATAGTTTAAACGTTGCGATTAAGAATTCGAGCTCGGTACCCCCCTACTCCAAA
AATGTCAAAGATACAGTCTCAGAAGACCAAAGGGCTATTGAGACTTTTCAACAAAGGGTAATTTCGGGAA
ACCTCCTCGGATTCCATTGCCCAGCTATCTGTCACTTCATCGAAAGGACAGTAGAAAAGGAAGGTGGCTC
CTACAAATGCCATCATTGCGATAAAGGAAAGGCTATCATTCAAGATGCCTCTGCCGACAGTGGTCCCAAA
GATGGACCCCCACCCACGAGGAGCATCGTGGAAAAAGAAGACGTTCCAACCACGTCTTCAAAGCAAGTGG
ATTGATGTGACATCTCCACTGACGTAAGGGATGACGCACAATCCCACTATCCTTCGCAAGACCCTTCCTC
TATATAAGGAAGTTCATTTCATTTGGAGAGGACAGCCCAAGCTTCGACTCTAGAGGATCCCCTTAAATCG
ATATGGAACGAGCTATACAAGGAAACGACGCTAGGGAACAAGCTAACAGTGAACGTTGGGATGGAGGATC
AGGAGGTACCACTTCTCCCTTCAAACTTCCTGACGAAAGTCCGAGTTGGACTGAGTGGCGGCTACATAAC
GATGAGACGAATTCGAATCAAGATAATCCCCTTGGTTTCAAGGAAAGCTGGGGTTTCGGGAAAGTTGTAT
TTAAGAGATATCTCAGATACGACAGGACGGAAGCTTCACTGCACAGAGTCCTTGGATCTTGGACGGGAGA
TTCGGTTAACTATGCAGCATCTCGATTTTTCGGTTTCGACCAGATCGGATGTACCTATAGTATTCGGTTT
CGAGGAGTTAGTATCACCGTTTCTGGAGGGTCTCGAACTCTTCAGCATCTCTGTGAGATGGCAATTCGGT
CTAAGCAAGAACTGCTACAGCTTGCCCCAATCGAAGTGGAAAGTAATGTATCAAGAGGATGCCCTGAAGG
TACTCAAACCTTCGAAAAAGAAAGCGAGTAAGTCGAGGGCGAGCTCGAATTCGGTACGCTGAAATCACCA
GTCTCTCTCTACAAATCTATCTCTCTCTATTTTCTCCATAAATAATGTGTGAGTAGTTTCCCGATAAGGG
AAATTAGGGTTCTTATAGGGTTTCGCTCATGTGTTGAGCATATAAGAAACCCTTAGTATGTATTTGTATT
TGTAAAATACTTCTATCAATAAAATTTCTAATTCCTAAAACCAAAATCCAGTACTAAAATCCAGATCTCC
CTGCAGGTCCCCAGATTAGCCTTTTCAATTTCAGAAAGAATGCTAACCCACAGATGGTTAGAGAGGCTTA
CGCAGCAGGTCTCATCAAGACGATCTACCCGAGCAATAATCTCCAGGAAATCAAATACCTTCCCAAGAAG
GTTAAAGATGCAGTCAAAAGATTCAGGACTAACTGCATCAAGAACACAGAGAAAGATATATTTCTCAAGA
TCAGAAGTACTATTCCAGTATGGACGATTCAAGGCTTGCTTCACAAACCAAGGCAAGTAATAGAGATTGG
AGTCTCTAAAAAGGTAGTTCCCACTGAATCAAAGGCCATGGAGTCAAAGATTCAAATAGAGGACCTAACA
GAACTCGCCGTAAAGACTGGCGAACAGTTCATACAGAGTCTCTTACGACTCAATGACAAGAAGAAAATCT
TCGTCAACATGGTGGAGCACGACACACTTGTCTACTCCAAAAATATCAAAGATACAGTCTCAGAAGACCA
AAGGGCAATTGAGACTTTTCAACAAAGGGTAATATCCGGAAACCTCCTCGGATTCCATTGCCCAGCTATC
TGTCACTTTATTGTGAAGATAGTGGAAAAGGAAGGTGGCTCCTACAAATGCCATCATTGCGATAAAGGAA
AGGCCATCGTTGAAGATGCCTCTGCCGACAGTGGTCCCAAAGATGGACCCCCACCCACGAGGAGCATCGT
GGAAAAAGAAGACGTTCCAACCACGTCTTCAAAGCAAGTGGATTGATGTGATATCTCCACTGACGTAAGG
GATGACGCACAATCCCACTATCCTTCGCAAGACCCTTCCTCTATATAAGGAAGTTCATTTCATTTGGAGA
GAACACGGGGGACAAGTTTGTACAAAAAAGCAGGCTCCACCACTAGTATGGTGTCTGTATATCCAACACC
ACCAGCTGGTCAAGATTTCTACTACATGGGGGATCCGATAAAAATGGGTCTTCGGGGTTTGCATTCGGTA
CAATCTGGTACTAATGGAGCGGGTACACATGGGAATTCGAATCCGAATTCGGGTTTGGTGGTACCCGATG
ACCATAACAAGAAGACCCGAAAGCCCTATACAATTACCAAGTCTAGAGAGAGCTGGACTGAGCAGGAACA
TGACAAGTTTCTCGAAGCTCTTCAGCTCTTCGATCGTGATTGGAAAAAGATTGAAGCATTTGTTGGGTCG
AAGACTGTTATCCAGATACGTAGCCATGCACAGAAATACTTTCTGAAGGTCCAGAAGAGTGGGACAAGTG
AACATGTACCTCCCCCACGCCCAAAGAGAAAAGCAGCTCATCCTTATCCACAAAAAGCTCCTAAAAAGGT
TGTGTCCCAAGTTGGCAGCATCCAGTTTCAACCTCCAGGAGCTTTCCCTGAACCAGGATTTGGTATCGGG
CCTGATTCTCTAGCATTGCCTGGAAATACAATTAATTTCTCTCCCTGGACTTACGACAATGTGCCTGCTA
TCATCACAACACACATGCGAAAAGATGACGCACAATTATCCAGCGGAGGAGTCGTGCAAAATTGCAGCAG
CAGCAGTAACGAAAGCATGCATAGGATTTGTATGACTAAAGAGAGCAATGCCCAAACGGAGAGCAAGAAG
CAAATGAAAGTTATGCCAGACTTTGCACAAGTTTACAGGTTCATTGGCAGTGTCTTTGATCCATGTACGA
GGGACCACTTACAGAGGCTAAAAAAGATGGATCCAATAGACGTGCAGACGGCACTGATGTTGATGAAGAA
TCTGTCCTTCAATTTATTGAGCCCTGAATTTGAGGATTATGTAAGTTTCAATCAATCAGTTACATCTTTC
TTAATCAGTAAAGGCTTACAACAACAACAACCCAGTATAAGTGGGGTCTGGGAGGGTAGAATCTACGCAG
ACCTTACCCCTACCCCGAGGGACAGAGAGGCTGTTTTGAGGAGACCCTCAGCTCAAGAAAGCACCCCTAA
TCAGCCCGGGGACCCAGCTTTCTTGTACAAAGTGGTTGATAACAGCGGGTTAATTAACATCTTTTACCCA
TACGATGTTCCTGACTATGCGGGCTATCCCTATGACGTCCCGGACTATGCAGGATCCTATCCATATGACG
TTCCAGATTACGCTGCTCAGTGCAGCGCTTAGAGCTCGAATTTCCCCGATCGTTCAAACATTTGGCAATA
AAGTTTCTTAAGATTGAATCCTGTTGCCGGTCTTGCGATGATTATCATATAATTTCTGTTGAATTACGTT
AAGCATGTAATAATTAACATGTAATGCATGACGTTATTTATGAGATGGGTTTTTATGATTAGAGTCCCGC
AATTATACATTTAATACGCGATAGAAAACAAAATATAGCGCGCAAACTAGGATAAATTATCGCGCGCGGT
GTCATCTATGTTACTAGATCGGGAATTAGCTTCATCAACGCAAGACATGCGCACGACCGTCTGACAGGAG
AGGAATTTCCGACGAGCACAGAAAGGACTTGCTCTTGGACGTAGGCCTATTTCTCAGGCACATGTATCAA
GTGTTCGGACGTGGGTTTTCGATGGTGTATCAGCCGCCGCCAACTGGGAGATGAGGAGGCTTTCTTGGGG
GGCAGTCAGCAGTTCATTTCACAAGACAGAGGAACTTGTAAGGAGATGCACTGATTTATCTTGGCGCAAA
CCAGCAGGACGAATTAGTGGGAATAGCCCGCGAATATCTAAGTTATGCCTGTCGGCATGAGCAGAAACTT
CCAATTCGAAACAGTTTGGAGAGGTTGTTTTTGGGCATACCTTTTGTTAGTCAGCCTCTCGATTGCTCAT
CGTCATTACACAGTACCGAAGTTTGATCGATCTAGTAACATAGATGACACCGCGCGCGATAATTTATCCT
AGTTTGCGCGCTATATTTTGTTTTCTATCGCGTATTAAATGTATAATTGCGGGACTCTAATCATAAAAAC
CCATCTCATAAATAACGTCATGCATTACATGTTAATTATTACATGCTTAACGTAATTCAACAGAAATTAT
ATGATAATCATCGCAAGACCGGCAACAGGATTCAATCTTAAGAAACTTTATTGCCAAATGTTTGAACGAT
CTGCTTCGACGCACTCCTTCTTTACTCCACCATCTCGTCCTTATTGAAAACGTGGGTAGCACCAAAACGA
ATCAAGTCGCTGGAACTGAAGTTACCAATCACGCTGGATGATTTGCCAGTTGGATTAATCTTGCCTTTCC
CCGCATGAATAATATTGATGAATGCATGCGTGAGGGGTATTTCGATTTTGGCAATAGCTGCAATTGCCGC
GACATCCTCCAACGAGCATAATTCTTCAGAAAAATAGCGATGTTCCATGTTGTCAGGGCATGCATGATGC
ACGTTATGAGGTGACGGTGCTAGGCAGTATTCCCTCAAAGTTTCATAGTCAGTATCATATTCATCATTGC
ATTCCTGCAAGAGAGAATTGAGACGCAATCCACACGCTGCGGCAACCTTCCGGCGTTCGTGGTCTATTTG
CTCTTGGACGTTGCAAACGTAAGTGTTGGATCCCGGTCGGCATCTACTCTATTCCTTTGCCCTCGGACGA
GTGCTGGGGCGTCGGTTTCCACTATCGGCGAGTACTTCTACACAGCCATCGGTCCAGACGGCCGCGCTTC
TGCGGGCGATTTGTGTACGCCCGACAGTCCCGGCTCCGGATCGGACGATTGCGTCGCATCGACCCTGCGC
CCAAGCTGCATCATCGAAATTGCCGTCAACCAAGCTCTGATAGAGTTGGTCAAGACCAATGCGGAGCATA
TACGCCCGGAGCCGCGGCGATCCTGCAAGCTCCGGATGCCTCCGCTCGAAGTAGCGCGTCTGCTGCTCCA
TACAAGCCAACCACGGCCTCCAGAAGAAGATGTTGGCGACCTCGTATTGGGAATCCCCGAACATCGCCTC
GCTCCAGTCAATGACCGCTGTTATGCGGCCATTGTCCGTCAGGACATTGTTGGAGCCGAAATCCGCGTGC
ACGAGGTGCCGGACTTCGGGGCAGTCCTCGGCCCAAAGCATCAGCTCATCGAGAGCCTGCGCGACGGACG
CACTGACGGTGTCGTCCATCACAGTTTGCCAGTGATACACATGGGGATCAGCAATCGCGCATATGAAATC
ACGCCATGTAGTGTATTGACCGATTCCTTGCGGTCCGAATGGGCCGAACCCGCTCGTCTGGCTAAGATCG
GCCGCAGCGATCGCATCCATGGCCTCCGCGACCGGCTGCAGAACAGCGGGCAGTTCGGTTTCAGGCAGGT
CTTGCAACGTGACACCCTGTGCACGGCGGGAGATGCAATAGGTCAGGCTCTCGCTGAATTCCCCAATGTC
AAGCACTTCCGGAATCGGGAGCGCGGCCGATGCAAAGTGCCGATAAACATAACGATCTTTGTAGAAACCA
TCGGCGCAGCTATTTACCCGCAGGACATATCCACGCCCTCCTACATCGAAGCTGAAAGCACGAGATTCTT
CGCCCTCCGAGAGCTGCATCAGGTCGGAGACGCTGTCGAACTTTTCGATCAGAAACTTCTCGACAGACGT
CGCGGTGAGTTCAGGCTTTTTCATATCGGGGTCGTCCTCTCCAAATGAAATGAACTTCCTTATATAGAGG
AAGGGTCTTGCGAAGGATAGTGGGATTGTGCGTCATCCCTTACGTCAGTGGAGATATCACATCAATCCAC
TTGCTTTGAAGACGTGGTTGGAACGTCTTCTTTTTCCACGATGCTCCTCGTGGGTGGGGGTCCATCTTTG
GGACCACTGTCGGCAGAGGCATCTTGAACGATAGCCTTTCCTTTATCGCAATGATGGCATTTGTAGGTGC
CACCTTCCTTTTCTACTGTCCTTTTGATGAAGTGACAGATAGCTGGGCAATGGAATCCGAGGAGGTTTCC
CGATATTACCCTTTGTTGAAAAGTCTCAATAGCCCTTTGGTCTTCTGAGACTGTATCTTTGATATTCTTG
GAGTAGACGAGAGTGTCGTGCTCCACCATGTTGACGGATCTCTAGGACGCGTCGACGCGTCGACGCGTCG
ACGCGTCGACGCGTCCTAGAAGCTAATTCACTGGCCGTCGTTTTACAACGTCGTGACTGGGAAAACCCTG
GCGTTACCCAACTTAATCGCCTTGCAGCACATCCCCCTTTCGCCAGCTGGCGTAATAGCGAAGAGGCCCG
CACCGATCGCCCTTCCCAACAGTTGCGCAGCCTGAATG
[44 nt withheld, positions 8929-8972]
C
[141 nt withheld, positions 8974-9114]
CCTTTGACGTTGGAGTCCACGTTCTTT
[37 nt withheld, positions 9142-9178]
ACCCTATCTCGGGCTATTCTTTTGATTTATAAGGGATTTTGCCGATTTCGGAACCACCATCAAACAGGAT
TTTCGCCTGCTGGGGCAAACCAGCGTGGACCGCTTGCTGCAACTCTCTCAGGGCCAGGCGGTGAAGGGCA
ATCAGCTGTTGCCCGTCTCACTGGTGAAAAGAAAAACCACCCCAGTACATTAAAAACGTCCGCAATGTGT
TATTAAGTTGTCTAAGCGTCAATTTGTTTACACCACAATATATCCTGCCACCAGCCAGCCAACAGCTCCC
CGACCGGCAGCTCGGCACAAAATCACCACTCGATACAGGCAGCCCATCAGTCCGGGACGGCGTCAGCGGG
AGAGCCGTTGTAAGGCGGCAGACTTTGCTCATGTTACCGATGCTATTCGGAAGAACGGCAACTAAGCTGC
CGGGTTTGAAACACGGATGATCTCGCGGAGGGTAGCATGTTGATTGTAACGATGACAGAGCGTTGCTGCC
TGTGATCAAATATCATCTCCCTCGCAGAGATCCGAATTATCAGCCTTCTTATTCATTTCTCGCTTAACCG
TGACAGGCTGTCGATCTTGAGAACTATGCCGACATAATAGGAAATCGCTGGATAAAGCCGCTGAGGAAGC
TGAGTGGCGCTATTTCTTTAGAAGTGAACGTTGACGATATCAACTCCCCTATCCATTGCTCACCGAATGG
TACAGGTCGGGGACCCGAAGTTCCGACTGTCGGCCTGATGCATCCCCGGCTGATCGACCCCAGATCTGGG
GCTGAGAAAGCCCAGTAAGGAAACAACTGTAGGTTCGAGTCGCGAGATCCCCCGGAACCAAAGGAAGTAG
GTTAAACCCGCTCCGATCAGGCCGAGCCACGCCAGGCCGAGAACATTGGTTCCTGTAGGCATCGGGATTG
GCGGATCAAACACTAAAGCTACTGGAACGAGCAGAAGTCCTCCGGCCGCCAGTTGCCAGGCGGTAAAGGT
GAGCAGAGGCACGGGAGGTTGCCACTTGCGGGTCAGCACGGTTCCGAACGCCATGGAAACCGCCCCCGCC
AGGCCCGCTGCGACGCCGACAGGATCTAGCGCTGCGTTTGGTGTCAACACCAACAGCGCCACGCCCGCAG
TTCCGCAAATAGCCCCCAGGACCGCCATCAATCGTATCGGGCTACCTAGCAGAGCGGCAGAGATGAACAC
GACCATCAGCGGCTGCACAGCGCCTACCGTCGCCGCGACCCCGCCCGGCAGGCGGTAGACCGAAATAAAC
AACAAGCTCCAGAATAGCGAAATATTAAGTGCGCCGAGGATGAAGATGCGCATCCACCAGATTCCCGTTG
GAATCTGTCGGACGATCATCACGAGCAATAAACCCGCCGGCAACGCCCGCAGCAGCATACCGGCGACCCC
TCGGCCTCGCTGTTCGGGCTCCACGAAAACGCCGGACAGATGCGCCTTGTGAGCGTCCTTGGGGCCGTCC
TCCTGTTTGAAGACCGACAGCCCAATGATCTCGCCGTCGATGTAGGCGCCGAATGCCACGGCATCTCGCA
ACCGTTCAGCGAACGCCTCCATGGGCTTTTTCTCCTCGTGCTCGTAAACGGACCCGAACATCTCTGGAGC
TTTCTTCAGGGCCGACAATCGGATCTCGCGGAAATCCTGCACGTCGGCCGCTCCAAGCCGTCGAATCTGA
GCCTTAATCACAATTGTCAATTTTAATCCTCTGTTTATCGGCAGTTCGTAGAGCGCGCCGTGCGTCCCGA
GCGATACTGAGCGAAGCAAGTGCGTCGAGCAGTGCCCGCTTGTTCCTGAAATGCCAGTAAAGCGCTGGCT
GCTGAACCCCCAGCCGGAACTGACCCCACAAGGCCCTAGCGTTTGCAATGCACCAGGTCATCATTGACCC
AGGCGTGTTCCACCAGGCCGCTGCCTCGCAACTCTTCGCAGGCTTCGCCGACCTGCTCGCGCCACTTCTT
CACGCGGGTGGAATCCGATCCGCACATGAGGCGGAAGGTTTCCAGCTTGAGCGGGTACGGCTCCCGGTGC
GAGCTGAAATAGTCGAACATCCGTCGGGCCGTCGGCGACAGCTTGCGGTACTTCTCCCATATGAATTTCG
TGTAGTGGTCGCCAGCAAACAGCACGACGATTTCCTCGTCGATCAGGACCTGGCAACGGGACGTTTTCTT
GCCACGGTCCAGGACGCGGAAGCGGTGCAGCAGCGACACCGATTCCAGGTGCCCAACGCGGTCGGACGTG
AAGCCCATCGCCGTCGCCTGTAGGCGCGACAGGCATTCCTCGGCCTTCGTGTAATACCGGCCATTGATCG
ACCAGCCCAGGTCCTGGCAAAGCTCGTAGAACGTGAAGGTGATCGGCTCGCCGATAGGGGTGCGCTTCGC
GTACTCCAACACCTGCTGCCACACCAGTTCGTCATCGTCGGCCCGCAGCTCGACGCCGGTGTAGGTGATC
TTCACGTCCTTGTTGACGTGGAAAATGACCTTGTTTTGCAGCGCCTCGCGCGGGATTTTCTTGTTGCGCG
TGGTGAACAGGGCAGAGCGGGCCGTGTCGTTTGGCATCGCTCGCATCGTGTCCGGCCACGGCGCAATATC
GAACAAGGAAAGCTGCATTTCCTTGATCTGCTGCTTCGTGTGTTTCAGCAACGCGGCCTGCTTGGCCTCG
CTGACCTGTTTTGCCAGGTCCTCGCCGGCGGTTTTTCGCTTCTTGGTCGTCATAGTTCCTCGCGTGTCGA
TGGTCATCGACTTCGCCAAACCTGCCGCCTCCTGTTCGAGACGACGCGAACGCTCCACGGCGGCCGATGG
CGCGGGCAGGGCAGGGGGAGCCAGTTGCACGCTGTCGCGCTCGATCTTGGCCGTAGCTTGCTGGACCATC
GAGCCGACGGACTGGAAGGTTTCGCGGGGCGCACGCATGACGGTGCGGCTTGCGATGGTTTCGGCATCCT
CGGCGGAAAACCCCGCGTCGATCAGTTCTTGCCTGTATGCCTTCCGGTCAAACGTCCGATTCATTCACCC
TCCTTGCGGGATTGCCCCGACTCACGCCGGGGCAATGTGCCCTTATTCCTGATTTGACCCGCCTGGTGCC
TTGGTGTCCAGATAATCCACCTTATCGGCAATGAAGTCGGTCCCGTAGACCGTCTGGCCGTCCTTCTCGT
ACTTGGTATTCCGAATCTTGCCCTGCACGAATACCAGCGACCCCTTGCCCAAATACTTGCCGTGGGCCTC
GGCCTGAGAGCCAAAACACTTGATGCGGAAGAAGTCGGTGCGCTCCTGCTTGTCGCCGGCATCGTTGCGC
CACATCTAGGTACTAAAACAATTCATCCAGTAAAATATAATATTTTATTTTCTCCCAATCAGGCTTGATC
CCCAGTAAGTCAAAAAATAGCTCGACATACTGTTCTTCCCCGATATCCTCCCTGATCGACCGGACGCAGA
AGGCAATGTCATACCACTTGTCCGCCCTGCCGCTTCTCCCAAGATCAATAAAGCCACTTACTTTGCCATC
TTTCACAAAGATGTTGCTGTCTCCCAGGTCGCCGTGGGAAAAGACAAGTTCCTCTTCGGGCTTTTCCGTC
TTTAAAAAATCATACAGCTCGCGCGGATCTTTAAATGGAGTGTCTTCTTCCCAGTTTTCGCAATCCACAT
CGGCCAGATCGTTATTCAGTAAGTAATCCAATTCGGCTAAGCGGCTGTCTAAGCTATTCGTATAGGGACA
ATCCGATATGTCGATGGAGTGAAAGAGCCTGATGCACTCCGCATACAGCTCGATAATCTTTTCAGGGCTT
TGTTCATCTTCATACTCTTCCGAGCAAAGGACGCCATCGGCCTCACTCATGAGCAGATTGCTCCAGCCAT
CATGCCGTTCAAAGTGCAGGACCTTTGGAACAGGCAGCTTTCCTTCCAGCCATAGCATCATGTCCTTTTC
CCGTTCCACATCATAGGTGGTCCCTTTATACCGGCTGTCCGTCATTTTTAAATATAGGTTTTCATTTTCT
CCCACCAGCTTATATACCTTAGCAGGAGACATTCCTTCCGTATCTTTTACGCAGCGGTATTTTTCGATCA
GTTTTTTCAATTCCGGTGATATTCTCATTTTAGCCATTTATTATTTCCTTCCTCTTTTCTACAGTATTTA
AAGATACCCCAAGAAGCTAATTATAACAAGACGAACTCCAATTCACTGTTCCTTGCATTCTAAAACCTTA
AATACCAGAAAACAGCTTTTTCAAAGTTGTTTTCAAAGTTGGCGTATAACATAGTATCGACGGAGCCGAT
TTTGAAACCACAATTATGGGTGATGCTGCCAACTTACTGATTTAGTGTATGATGGTGTTTTTGAGGTGCT
CCAGTGGCTTCTGTTTCTATCAGCTGTCCCTCCTGTTCAGCTACTGACGGGGTGGTGCGTAACGGCAAAA
GCACCGCCGGACATCAGCGCTATCTCTGCTCTCACTGCCGTAAAACATGGCAACTGCAGTTCACTTACAC
CGCTTCTCAACCCGGTACGCACCAGAAAATCATTGATATGGCCATGAATGGCGTTGGATGCCGGGCAACA
GCCCGCATTATGGGCGTTGGCCTCAACACGATTTTACGTCACTTAAAAAACTCAGGCCGCAGTCGGTAAC
CTCGCGCATACAGCCGGGCAGTGACGTCATCGTCTGCGCGGAAATGGACGAACAGTGGGGCTATGTCGGG
GCTAAATCGCGCCAGCGCTGGCTGTTTTACGCGTATGACAGTCTCCGGAAGACGGTTGTTGCGCACGTAT
TCGGTGAACGCACTATGGCGACGCTGGGGCGTCTTATGAGCCTGCTGTCACCCTTTGACGTGGTGATATG
GATGACGGATGGCTGGCCGCTGTATGAATCCCGCCTGAAGGGAAAGCTGCACGTAATCAGCAAGCGATAT
ACGCAGCGAATTGAGCGGCATAACCTGAATCTGAGGCAGCACCTGGCACGGCTGGGACGGAAGTCGCTGT
CGTTCTCAAAATCGGTGGAGCTGCATGACAAAGTCATCGGGCATTATCTGAACATAAAACACTATCAATA
AGTTGGAGTCATTACCCAATTATGATAGAATTTACAAGCTATAAGGTTATTGTCCTGGGTTTCAAGCATT
AGTCCATGCAAGTTTTTATGCTTTGCCCATTCTATAGATATATTGATAAGCGCGCTGCCTATGCCTTGCC
CCCTGAAATCCTTACATACGGCGATATCTTCTATATAAAAGATATATTATCTTATCAGTATTGTCAATAT
ATTCAAGGCAATCTGCCTCCTCATCCTCTTCATCCTCTTCGTCTTGGTAGCTTTTTAAATATGGCGCTTC
ATAGAGTAATTCTGTAAAGGTCCAATTCTCGTTTTCATACCTCGGTATAATCTTACCTATCACCTCAAAT
GGTTCGCTGGGTTTATCGCACCCCCGAACACGAGCACGGCACCCGCGACCACTATGCCAAGAATGCCCAA
GGTAAAAATTGCCGGCCCCGCCATGAAGTCCGTGAATGCCCCGACGGCCGAAGTGAAGGGCAGGCCGCCA
CCCAGGCCGCCGCCCTCACTGCCCGGCACCTGGTCGCTGAATGTCGATGCCAGCACCTGCGGCACGTCAA
TGCTTCCGGGCGTCGCGCTCGGGCTGATCGCCCATCCCGTTACTGCCCCGATCCCGGCAATGGCAAGGAC
TGCCAGCGCTGCCATTTTTGGGGTGAGGCCGTTCGCGGCCGAGGGGCGCAGCCCCTGGGGGGATGGGAGG
CCCGCGTTAGCGGGCCGGGAGGGTTCGAGAAGGGGGGGCACCCCCCTTCGGCGTGCGCGGTCACGCGCAC
AGGGCGCAGCCCTGGTTAAAAACAAGGTTTATAAATATTGGTTTAAAAGCAGGTTAAAAGACAGGTTAGC
GGTGGCCGAAAAACGGGCGGAAACCCTTGCAAATGCTGGATTTTCTGCCTGTGGACAGCCCCTCAAATGT
CAATAGGTGCGCCCCTCATCTGTCAGCACTCTGCCCCTCAAGTGTCAAGGATCGCGCCCCTCATCTGTCA
GTAGTCGCGCCCCTCAAGTGTCAATACCGCAGGGCACTTATCCCCAGGCTTGTCCACATCATCTGTGGGA
AACTCGCGTAAAATCAGGCGTTTTCGCCGATTTGCGAGGCTGGCCAGCTCCACGTCGCCGGCCGAAATCG
AGCCTGCCCCTCATCTGTCAACGCCGCGCCGGGTGAGTCGGCCCCTCAAGTGTCAACGTCCGCCCCTCAT
CTGTCAGTGAGGGCCAAGTTTTCCGCGAGGTATCCACAACGCCGGCGGCCGCGGTGTCTCGCACACGGCT
TCGACGGCGTTTCTGGCGCGTTTGCAGGGCCATAGACGGCCGCCAGCCCAGCGGCGAGGGCAACCAGCCC
GGTGAGCGTCGGAAAGGCGC
Features (pLannotate 1.2.2; 36 found; start..end, strand, type, name):
      3..89      -  CDS            traI (fragment): TRAI6_ECOLX - Experimental evidence at protein level: Swiss-Prot protein existence level 1. The initiation process of transfer DNA synthesis requires the interaction of at least three plasmid-specific components (TraH, I, and J) at the transfer origin resulting in the assembly of a specialised nucleoprotein complex - the relaxosome. Site- and strand-specific cleavage at the transfer origin is dependent on TraI and TraJ. From Escherichia coli.
    127..498     -  CDS            traJ: oriT-recognizing protein; traJ
    531..640     -  oriT           oriT: incP origin of transfer
    772..962     +  rep_origin     ori (fragment): high-copy-number ColE1/pMB1/pBR322/pUC origin of replication
   1321..1971    -  CDS            TetR: tetracycline resistance regulatory protein; tetR
   2077..2326    +  CDS            TcR (fragment): tetracycline efflux protein; tetA; confers resistance to tetracycline
   2436..2460    -  misc_feature   RB T-DNA repeat: right border repeat from nopaline C58 T-DNA
   2490..2508    +  misc_feature   MCS (fragment): pUC18/19 multiple cloning site
   2559..2904    +  promoter       CaMV 35S promoter: strong constitutive promoter from cauliflower mosaic virus
   2856..2902    +  promoter       minimal CaMV 35S promoter: minimal 35S promoter from cauliflower mosaic virus
   2914..2932    -  misc_feature   MCS (fragment): pUC18/19 multiple cloning site
   2943..3458    +  CDS            P19_TBSVC: Experimental evidence at protein level: Swiss-Prot protein existence level 1. Acts as a suppressor of RNA-mediated gene silencing, also known as post-transcriptional gene silencing (PTGS), a mechanism of plant viral defense that limits the accumulation of viral RNAs. Binds to short interfering RNAs (siRNAs) with high affinity. Acts as a molecular caliper to specifically select siRNAs based on the length of the duplex region of the RNA (By similarity). From Tomato bushy stunt virus (strain Cherry) (TBSV).
   3531..3707    +  polyA_signal   CaMV poly(A) signal: cauliflower mosaic virus polyadenylation signal
   4210..4551    +  promoter       CaMV 35S promoter: strong constitutive promoter from cauliflower mosaic virus
   4562..4586    +  protein_bind   attB1: mutant version of attB; recombination site for the Gateway® BP reaction BP Clonase™
   4769..5503    +  CDS            RVE4 (fragment): RVE4_ARATH - Also known as LCL1 From Arabidopsis thaliana (Mouse-ear cress).
   5682..5706    -  protein_bind   attB2: mutant version of attB; recombination site for the Gateway® BP reaction BP Clonase™
   5735..5824    +  CDS            3xHA: three tandem HA epitope tags
   5858..6110    +  terminator     NOS terminator: nopaline synthase terminator and poly(A) signal
   6539..6791    -  terminator     NOS terminator: nopaline synthase terminator and poly(A) signal
   6815..7243    -  CDS            nos (fragment): DHNO_AGRT7 - Protein inferred from homology: Swiss-Prot protein existence level 3. From Agrobacterium tumefaciens (strain T37).
   7259..8284    -  CDS            HygR: aminoglycoside phosphotransferase from E. coli; aph(4)-Ia; confers resistance to hygromycin
   8294..8638    -  promoter       CaMV 35S promoter: strong constitutive promoter from cauliflower mosaic virus
   8295..8341    -  promoter       minimal CaMV 35S promoter: minimal 35S promoter from cauliflower mosaic virus
   8776..8931    +  CDS            lacZα (fragment) (sequence partly withheld): LacZα fragment of β-galactosidase; lacZ fragment
   8929..9229    +  rep_origin     M13 ori (fragment) (sequence partly withheld): M13 bacteriophage origin of replication; arrow indicates direction of (+) strand synthesis
   9230..9360    +  CDS            lacI (fragment): lac repressor; lacI; The lac repressor binds to the lac operator to inhibit transcription in E. coli. This inhibition can be relieved by adding lactose or isopropyl-β-D-thiogalactopyranoside (IPTG).
   9414..9438    -  misc_feature   LB T-DNA repeat: left border repeat from nopaline C58 T-DNA
  10895..11014   -  CDS            tetR (fragment): TETR1_ECOLX - Experimental evidence at protein level: Swiss-Prot protein existence level 1. TetR is the repressor of the tetracycline resistance element; its N-terminal region forms a helix-turn-helix structure and binds DNA. Binding of tetracycline to TetR reduces the repressor affinity for the tetracycline resistance gene (tetA) promoter operator sites. From Escherichia coli.
  11034..12182   -  CDS            trfA: trans-acting replication protein that binds to and activates oriV
  12481..13275   -  CDS            KanR: aminoglycoside phosphotransferase; aphA-3; confers resistance to kanamycin
  13467..14234   +  mobile_element IS1: prokaryotic transposable element IS1
  14243..14392   -  CDS            satA (fragment): STA_BACSU - Also known as yyaR. Experimental evidence at protein level: Swiss-Prot protein existence level 1. Involved in resistance to streptothricin, a broad-spectrum antibiotic produced by streptomycetes. Detoxifies streptothricin via acetylation of the beta amino group of the first beta-lysyl moiety of streptothricin. From Bacillus subtilis (strain 168).
  14391..14585   -  CDS            satA (fragment): STA_BACSU - Also known as yyaR. Experimental evidence at protein level: Swiss-Prot protein existence level 1. Involved in resistance to streptothricin, a broad-spectrum antibiotic produced by streptomycetes. Detoxifies streptothricin via acetylation of the beta amino group of the first beta-lysyl moiety of streptothricin. From Bacillus subtilis (strain 168).
  14588..14863   -  CDS            klaC (fragment): KLAC_ECOLX - Also known as telB. Protein predicted: Swiss-Prot protein existence level 4. Belongs to the kla operon, which is associated with cryptic tellurite resistance, and IncW plasmid fertility inhibition. From Escherichia coli.
  14927..15558   -  rep_origin     oriV: incP origin of replication
