[The description below was written by a language model from this plasmid's Addgene catalogue record and pLannotate feature annotations shown in this document.]
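Description:
pGWB14-LYX183 is a plant expression binary vector built on the pGWB14 backbone for Agrobacterium-mediated transient or stable expression of a Nicotiana benthamiana transcription factor (gene model Niben101Scf09512g04025.1). The backbone is a low-copy, broad-host-range IncP-type replicon. The feature table shows oriV with its trans-acting replication protein trfA, which together allow maintenance in both E. coli and Agrobacterium, plus oriT and traJ for conjugal mobilisation. Bacterial selection is by kanamycin (KanR). Remnants of tetracycline resistance genes, an IS1 element and other partial backbone fragments are also annotated but are not listed as functional markers.

Between the nopaline-type right and left T-DNA borders lie three cassettes. The main one places the transcription factor coding sequence under the constitutive CaMV 35S promoter. The insert is flanked by attB1 and attB2 Gateway sites, although the record gives Gibson assembly as the cloning method. It is followed by a 3xHA epitope and the NOS terminator, producing a C-terminally HA-tagged protein suitable for antibody-based detection or pull-down. The annotation tool matched part of the insert to Arabidopsis RVE4 (LCL1), which suggests a related family member, but the record does not name the protein family.

A second 35S-driven cassette, not mentioned in the catalogue fields, encodes the tomato bushy stunt virus P19 silencing suppressor with a CaMV poly(A) signal. P19 binds siRNAs and generally boosts transgene expression in leaf infiltration. The third cassette, in the opposite orientation, is a 35S-driven hygromycin resistance gene with a NOS terminator, used to select stably transformed plants.
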