Addgene plasmid #126401: pGWB14-LYX183
Purpose: With a Nicotiana benthamiana transcription factor in PGWB14 backbone, for Agrobacterium mediated transient or stable expression corresponding transcription factor fused with a C-terminal HA tag.
Depositing lab: Silin Zhong. Depositing organization: Chinese University of Hong Kong.
Backbone
  Vector backbone: pGWB14
  Vector type: Plant Expression
  Selectable markers: Hygromycin
Growth in bacteria
  Bacterial resistance: Kanamycin, 50 μg/mL
  Growth temperature: 37°C
  Growth strain: DH5alpha
  Copy number: Low Copy
Gene/Insert
  Gene/Insert name: Niben101Scf09512g04025.1
  Species: Nicotiana benthamiana
  Promoter: CaMV 35S
  Tag / fusion protein: HA (C terminal on insert)
  Cloning method: Gibson Cloning
Terms and licenses: Academic/Nonprofit Terms; Industry Terms: Not Available to Industry
How to cite: pGWB14-LYX183 was a gift from Silin Zhong (Addgene plasmid # 126401 ; http://n2t.net/addgene:126401 ; RRID:Addgene_126401)
